Addgene plasmid #224571: pCAG-3xGFP11-mem-3xPax7gRNA
Purpose: Ubiquitous expression plasmid with CAG promoter (CMV immediate early enhancer, chicken beta actin promoter), three unique Pax7 gRNAs with ribozyme self-cleavage, three membrane split GFP(11) reporter.
Depositing lab: Erica Hutchins. Depositing organization: University of California, San Francisco (UCSF). Publication: CRISPR-Cas13d as a molecular tool to achieve targeted gene expression knockdown in chick embryos. Kim M, Hutchins EJ. Dev Biol. 2024 Nov 30:S0012-1606(24)00265-3. doi: 10.1016/j.ydbio.2024.11.013. PubMed 39622311.
Backbone
  Vector backbone: pCAG-memRFP
  Modifications to backbone: Guide RNAs inserted following memRFP, 3xGFP11-mem inserted in place of memRFP
  Vector type: CRISPR
Growth in bacteria
  Bacterial resistance: Ampicillin, 100 μg/mL
  Growth temperature: 37°C
  Growth strain: DH5alpha
  Copy number: High Copy
Gene/Insert
  Gene/Insert name: 3xGFP11 (alt name: split GFP11)
  gRNA/shRNA sequence: Pax7 gRNA1: aacccctaccaactggtcggggtttgaaacccgaatttgatgcgtagcacacg; Pax7 gRNA2: aacccctaccaactggtcggggtttgaaacccctttgtcgcccaggatgccat; Pax7 gRNA3: aacccctaccaactggtcggggtttgaaacattcatgtggttggcaggagctg
  Mutation: Codon optimized
  Tag / fusion protein: Membrane Localization Signal (N terminal on insert)
  Cloning method: Restriction Enzyme; 5′ cloning site NheI (not destroyed); 3′ cloning site NotI (not destroyed)
  Sequencing primers: 5′ tacagctcctgggcaacgtg
Terms and licenses: Academic/Nonprofit Terms; Industry Terms: Not Available to Industry
How to cite: pCAG-3xGFP11-mem-3xPax7gRNA was a gift from Erica Hutchins (Addgene plasmid # 224571 ; http://n2t.net/addgene:224571 ; RRID:Addgene_224571)
