[The description below was written by a language model from this plasmid's Addgene catalogue record and pLannotate feature annotations shown in this document.]
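Description:
pCAG-3xGFP11-mem-3xPax7gRNA is a 5.7 kb CRISPR-Cas13d guide and reporter plasmid built on the pCAG-memRFP backbone. It is intended for ubiquitous expression in vertebrate cells, and the associated publication applies it to gene knockdown in chick embryos. In E. coli it is maintained at high copy through a ColE1/pUC-type origin and selected with ampicillin via the β-lactamase gene. The backbone also carries an SV40 origin, an SV40 poly(A) signal and remnants of lac regulatory sequences, none of which are part of the payload.

A single Pol II transcription unit is driven by the CAG promoter, annotated as the CMV immediate early enhancer, the chicken β-actin promoter and a chimeric β-actin/β-globin intron. It terminates at a rabbit β-globin polyadenylation signal. The original memRFP was replaced, between retained NheI and NotI sites, by a codon-optimised insert encoding three GFP11 copies with an N-terminal membrane localisation signal. This coding region is not itself annotated in the feature table, but it presumably occupies the gap between the intron and the first ribozyme.

Downstream lie three tandem guide units, each with a hammerhead ribozyme fragment followed by an RfxCas13d 30-base direct repeat and a distinct Pax7-targeting spacer. Ribozyme self-cleavage releases the individual guides from the mRNA-type transcript, so no separate Pol III promoters are needed.

GFP11 is the small fragment of split GFP and fluoresces only when complemented by GFP1-10, which this plasmid does not encode. Cas13d is also absent and must be supplied separately. The plasmid therefore provides multiplexed Pax7 transcript targeting together with a membrane reporter that can mark cells receiving the guide construct.
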