Features (pLannotate 1.2.2; 22 found; start..end, strand, type, name):
    171..1031    -  CDS            AmpR: β-lactamase; bla; confers resistance to ampicillin, carbenicillin, and related antibiotics
   1032..1136    -  promoter       AmpR promoter: bla
   1167..1546    +  enhancer       CMV enhancer: human cytomegalovirus immediate early enhancer
   1548..1812    +  promoter       chicken β-actin promoter: contains a 21-bp deletion relative to the standard chicken β-actin promoter
   1813..2829    +  intron         chimeric intron: chimera between introns from chicken β-actin and rabbit β-globin
   3258..3281    +  misc_RNA       sTRSV HHRz (fragment): hammerhead ribozyme from the tobacco ringspot virus satellite RNA (Khvorova et al., 2003)
   3295..3324    +  misc_RNA       RfxCas13d DR30: 5' processed 30-base direct repeat for an RfxCas13d gRNA (Konermann et al., 2018)
   3438..3461    +  misc_RNA       sTRSV HHRz (fragment): hammerhead ribozyme from the tobacco ringspot virus satellite RNA (Khvorova et al., 2003)
   3475..3504    +  misc_RNA       RfxCas13d DR30: 5' processed 30-base direct repeat for an RfxCas13d gRNA (Konermann et al., 2018)
   3618..3641    +  misc_RNA       sTRSV HHRz (fragment): hammerhead ribozyme from the tobacco ringspot virus satellite RNA (Khvorova et al., 2003)
   3655..3684    +  misc_RNA       RfxCas13d DR30: 5' processed 30-base direct repeat for an RfxCas13d gRNA (Konermann et al., 2018)
   3792..3869    +  CDS            HBB (fragment): HBB_PONPY - Experimental evidence at transcript level: Swiss-Prot protein existence level 2. Involved in oxygen transport from the lung to the various peripheral tissues. From Pongo pygmaeus (Bornean orangutan).
   3940..3995    +  polyA_signal   β-globin poly(A) signal: rabbit β-globin polyadenylation signal (Gil and Proudfoot, 1987)
   4410..4426    -  protein_bind   lac operator: The lac repressor binds to the lac operator to inhibit transcription in E. coli. This inhibition can be relieved by adding lactose or isopropyl-β-D-thiogalactopyranoside (IPTG). lac repressor encoded by lacI
   4434..4464    -  promoter       lac promoter: promoter for the E. coli lac operon
   4479..4500    -  protein_bind   CAP binding site: CAP binding activates transcription in the presence of cAMP. E. coli catabolite activator protein
   4513..4552    -  CDS            lacI (fragment): lac repressor; lacI; The lac repressor binds to the lac operator to inhibit transcription in E. coli. This inhibition can be relieved by adding lactose or isopropyl-β-D-thiogalactopyranoside (IPTG).
   4559..4581    +  promoter       SV40 promoter (fragment): SV40 enhancer and early promoter
   4605..4740    +  rep_origin     SV40 ori: SV40 origin of replication
   4760..4894    +  polyA_signal   SV40 poly(A) signal: SV40 polyadenylation signal
   4896..4950    -  CDS            lacI (fragment): lac repressor; lacI; The lac repressor binds to the lac operator to inhibit transcription in E. coli. This inhibition can be relieved by adding lactose or isopropyl-β-D-thiogalactopyranoside (IPTG).
   5133..5721    -  rep_origin     ori: high-copy-number ColE1/pMB1/pBR322/pUC origin of replication
>Addgene plasmid #224571 | pCAG-3xGFP11-mem-3xPax7gRNA | addgene full sequence | sequence record 451493 | Addgene NGS Result
GAAGATCCTTTGATCTTTTCTACGGGGTCTGACGCTCAGTGGAACGAAAACTCACGTTAAGGGATTTTGG
TCATGAGATTATCAAAAAGGATCTTCACCTAGATCCTTTTAAATTAAAAATGAAGTTTTAAATCAATCTA
AAGTATATATGAGTAAACTTGGTCTGACAGTTACCAATGCTTAATCAGTGAGGCACCTATCTCAGCGATC
TGTCTATTTCGTTCATCCATAGTTGCCTGACTCCCCGTCGTGTAGATAACTACGATACGGGAGGGCTTAC
CATCTGGCCCCAGTGCTGCAATGATACCGCGAGACCCACGCTCACCGGCTCCAGATTTATCAGCAATAAA
CCAGCCAGCCGGAAGGGCCGAGCGCAGAAGTGGTCCTGCAACTTTATCCGCCTCCATCCAGTCTATTAAT
TGTTGCCGGGAAGCTAGAGTAAGTAGTTCGCCAGTTAATAGTTTGCGCAACGTTGTTGCCATTGCTACAG
GCATCGTGGTGTCACGCTCGTCGTTTGGTATGGCTTCATTCAGCTCCGGTTCCCAACGATCAAGGCGAGT
TACATGATCCCCCATGTTGTGCAAAAAAGCGGTTAGCTCCTTCGGTCCTCCGATCGTTGTCAGAAGTAAG
TTGGCCGCAGTGTTATCACTCATGGTTATGGCAGCACTGCATAATTCTCTTACTGTCATGCCATCCGTAA
GATGCTTTTCTGTGACTGGTGAGTACTCAACCAAGTCATTCTGAGAATAGTGTATGCGGCGACCGAGTTG
CTCTTGCCCGGCGTCAATACGGGATAATACCGCGCCACATAGCAGAACTTTAAAAGTGCTCATCATTGGA
AAACGTTCTTCGGGGCGAAAACTCTCAAGGATCTTACCGCTGTTGAGATCCAGTTCGATGTAACCCACTC
GTGCACCCAACTGATCTTCAGCATCTTTTACTTTCACCAGCGTTTCTGGGTGAGCAAAAACAGGAAGGCA
AAATGCCGCAAAAAAGGGAATAAGGGCGACACGGAAATGTTGAATACTCATACTCTTCCTTTTTCAATAT
TATTGAAGCATTTATCAGGGTTATTGTCTCATGAGCGGATACATATTTGAATGTATTTAGAAAAATAAAC
AAATAGGGGTTCCGCGCACATTTCCCCGAAAAGTGCCACCTGGGTCGACATTGATTATTGACTAGTTATT
AATAGTAATCAATTACGGGGTCATTAGTTCATAGCCCATATATGGAGTTCCGCGTTACATAACTTACGGT
AAATGGCCCGCCTGGCTGACCGCCCAACGACCCCCGCCCATTGACGTCAATAATGACGTATGTTCCCATA
GTAACGCCAATAGGGACTTTCCATTGACGTCAATGGGTGGAGTATTTACGGTAAACTGCCCACTTGGCAG
TACATCAAGTGTATCATATGCCAAGTACGCCCCCTATTGACGTCAATGACGGTAAATGGCCCGCCTGGCA
TTATGCCCAGTACATGACCTTATGGGACTTTCCTACTTGGCAGTACATCTACGTATTAGTCATCGCTATT
ACCATGGTCGAGGTGAGCCCCACGTTCTGCTTCACTCTCCCCATCTCCCCCCCCTCCCCACCCCCAATTT
TGTATTTATTTATTTTTTAATTATTTTGTGCAGCGATGGGGGCGGGGGGGGGGGGGGGGGGGGCGCGCGC
CAGGCGGGGCGGGGCGGGGCGAGGCGGAGAGGTGCGGCGGCAGCCAATCAGAGCGGCGCGCTCCGAAAGT
TTCCTTTTATGGCGAGGCGGCGGCGGCGGCGGCCCTATAAAAAGCGAAGCGCGCGGCGGGCGGGAGTCGC
TGCGCGCTGCCTTCGCCCCGTGCCCCGCTCCGCCGCCGCCTCGCGCCGCCCGCCCCGGCTCTGACTGACC
GCGTTACTCCCACAGGTGAGCGGGCGGGACGGCCCTTCTCCTCCGGGCTGTAATTAGCGCTTGGTTTAAT
GACGGCTTGTTTCTTTTCTGTGGCTGCGTGAAAGCCTTGAGGGGCTCCGGGAGGGCCCTTTGTGCGGGGG
GAGCGGCTCGGGGGGTGCGTGCGTGTGTGTGTGCGTGGGGAGCGCCGCGTGCGGCTCCGCGCTGCCCGGC
GGCTGTGAGCGCTGCGGGCGCGGCGCGGGGCTTTGTGCGCTCCGCAGTGTGCGCGAGGGGAGCGCGGCCG
GGGGCGGTGCCCCGCGGTGCGGGGGGGGCTGCGAGGGGAACAAAGGCTGCGTGCGGGGTGTGTGCGTGGG
GGGGTGAGCAGGGGGTGTGGGCGCGTCGGTCGGGCTGCAACCCCCCCTGCACCCCCCTCCCCGAGTTGCT
GAGCACGGCCCGGCTTCGGGTGCGGGGCTCCGTACGGGGCGTGGCGCGGGGCTCGCCGTGCCGGGCGGGG
GGTGGCGGCAGGTGGGGGTGCCGGGCGGGGCGGGGCCGCCTCGGGCCGGGGAGGGCTCGGGGGAGGGGCG
CGGCGGCCCCCGGAGCGCCGGCGGCTGTCGAGGCGCGGCGAGCCGCAGCCATTGCCTTTTATGGTAATCG
TGCGAGAGGGCGCAGGGACTTCCTTTGTCCCAAATCTGTGCGGAGCCGAAATCTGGGAGGCGCCGCCGCA
CCCCCTCTAGCGGGCGCGGGGCGAAGCGGTGCGGCGCCGGCAGGAAGGAAATGGGCGGGGAGGGCCTTCG
TGCGTCGCCGCGCCGCCGTCCCCTTCTCCCTCTCCAGCCTCGGGGCTGTCCGCGGGGGGACGGCTGCCTT
CGGGGGGGACGGGGCAGGGCGGGGTTCGGCTTCTGGCGTGTGACCGGCGGCTCTAGAGCCTCTGCTAACC
ATGTTCATGCCTTCTTCTTTTTCCTACAGCTCCTGGGCAACGTGCTGGTTATTGTGCTGTCTCATCATTT
TGGCAAAGAATTGCTCGAGAGTTCGAAGCCTTAAGTACGCGTAGGCGCGCCTTAATTAACGTTTAAACAT
GCATGCAAATGGCTAGCGCCACCATGGGATGCATTAAATCTAAGAGGAAAGATAACTTGAACGATGACGA
AGCTGCAATGGGGTGTATTAAATCCAAAAGGAAAGATAATTTGAATGATGATGAAGCGGGTAGTGGTGGA
AGTGGTGGTAGGGATCATATGGTGCTCCACGAATACGTGAACGCCGCCGGAATAACTGGTGGGCGCGATC
ATATGGTGTTACACGAATACGTGAACGCAGCCGGCATCACCGGCGGACGCGATCATATGGTTTTGCACGA
ATACGTGAACGCCGCGGGAATCACTACCGGTCAGTGCCTGATGAGTCCGTGAGGACGAAACGAGTAAGCT
CGTCAACCCCTACCAACTGGTCGGGGTTTGAAACCCGAATTTGATGCGTAGCACACGGGCCGGCATGGTC
CCAGCCTCCTCGCTGGCGCCGGCTGGGCAACATGCTTCGGCATGGCGAATGGGACATCGATACAGCGCAA
AATTAGGCTGATGAGTCCGTGAGGACGAAACGAGTAAGCTCGTCAACCCCTACCAACTGGTCGGGGTTTG
AAACCCCTTTGTCGCCCAGGATGCCATGGCCGGCATGGTCCCAGCCTCCTCGCTGGCGCCGGCTGGGCAA
CATGCTTCGGCATGGCGAATGGGACAAGCTTACAGCGCAAAATTAGGCTGATGAGTCCGTGAGGACGAAA
CGAGTAAGCTCGTCAACCCCTACCAACTGGTCGGGGTTTGAAACATTCATGTGGTTGGCAGGAGCTGGGC
CGGCATGGTCCCAGCCTCCTCGCTGGCGCCGGCTGGGCAACATGCTTCGGCATGGCGAATGGGACTCTAG
ATGAGCGGCCGCAATTCACTCCTCAGGTGCAGGCTGCCTATCAGAAGGTGGTGGCTGGTGTGGCCAATGC
CCTGGCTCACAAATACCACTGAGATCTTTTTCCCTCTGCCAAAAATTATGGGGACATCATGAAGCCCCTT
GAGCATCTGACTTCTGGCTAATAAAGGAAATTTATTTTCATTGCAATAGTGTGTTGGAATTTTTTGTGTC
TCTCACTCGGAAGGACATATGGGAGGGCAAATCATTTAAAACATCAGAATGAGTATTTGGTTTAGAGTTT
GGCAACATATGCCCATATGCTGGCTGCCATGAACAAAGGTTGGCTATAAAGAGGTCATCAGTATATGAAA
CAGCCCCCTGCTGTCCATTCCTTATTCCATAGAAAAGCCTTGACTTGAGGTTAGATTTTTTTTATATTTT
GTTTTGTGTTATTTTTTTCTTTAACATCCCTAAAATTTTCCTTACATGTTTTACTAGCCAGATTTTTCCT
CCTCTCCTGACTACTCCCAGTCATAGCTGTCCCTCTTCTCTTATGGAGATCCCTCGACCTGCACCGTCGA
CCAGCTGGTCGACGGTGCACCGTCGACCAGCTTGGCGTAATCATGGTCATAGCTGTTTCCTGTGTGAAAT
TGTTATCCGCTCACAATTCCACACAACATACGAGCCGGAAGCATAAAGTGTAAAGCCTGGGGTGCCTAAT
GAGTGAGCTAACTCACATTAATTGCGTTGCGCTCACTGCCCGCTTTCCAGTCGGGAAACCTGTCGTGCCA
GCGGATCCGCATCTCAATTAGTCAGCAACCATAGTCCCGCCCCTAACTCCGCCCATCCCGCCCCTAACTC
CGCCCAGTTCCGCCCATTCTCCGCCCCATGGCTGACTAATTTTTTTTATTTATGCAGAGGCCGAGGCCGC
CTCGGCCTCTGAGCTATTCCAGAAGTAGTGAGGAGGCTTTTTTGGAGGCCTAGGCTTTTGCAAAAAGCTA
ACTTGTTTATTGCAGCTTATAATGGTTACAAATAAAGCAATAGCATCACAAATTTCACAAATAAAGCATT
TTTTTCACTGCATTCTAGTTGTGGTTTGTCCAAACTCATCAATGTATCTTATCATGTCTGGATCCGCTGC
ATTAATGAATCGGCCAACGCGCGGGGAGAGGCGGTTTGCGTATTGGGCGCTCTTCCGCTTCCTCGCTCAC
TGACTCGCTGCGCTCGGTCGTTCGGCTGCGGCGAGCGGTATCAGCTCACTCAAAGGCGGTAATACGGTTA
TCCACAGAATCAGGGGATAACGCAGGAAAGAACATGTGAGCAAAAGGCCAGCAAAAGGCCAGGAACCGTA
AAAAGGCCGCGTTGCTGGCGTTTTTCCATAGGCTCCGCCCCCCTGACGAGCATCACAAAAATCGACGCTC
AAGTCAGAGGTGGCGAAACCCGACAGGACTATAAAGATACCAGGCGTTTCCCCCTGGAAGCTCCCTCGTG
CGCTCTCCTGTTCCGACCCTGCCGCTTACCGGATACCTGTCCGCCTTTCTCCCTTCGGGAAGCGTGGCGC
TTTCTCATAGCTCACGCTGTAGGTATCTCAGTTCGGTGTAGGTCGTTCGCTCCAAGCTGGGCTGTGTGCA
CGAACCCCCCGTTCAGCCCGACCGCTGCGCCTTATCCGGTAACTATCGTCTTGAGTCCAACCCGGTAAGA
CACGACTTATCGCCACTGGCAGCAGCCACTGGTAACAGGATTAGCAGAGCGAGGTATGTAGGCGGTGCTA
CAGAGTTCTTGAAGTGGTGGCCTAACTACGGCTACACTAGAAGAACAGTATTTGGTATCTGCGCTCTGCT
GAAGCCAGTTACCTTCGGAAAAAGAGTTGGTAGCTCTTGATCCGGCAAACAAACCACCGCTGGTAGCGGT
GGTTTTTTTGTTTGCAAGCAGCAGATTACGCGCAGAAAAAAAGGATCTCAA
